Addgene plasmid #40423: LRRK2_1867_2161_F1908A_L1936R_V2048S_F2079G_I2131Q
Depositing lab: Michael J Fox Foundation MJFF. Depositing organization: Michael J Fox Foundation.
Backbone
  Vector backbone: pEMB017
  Backbone manufacturer: Emerald
  Vector type: Baculovirus
Growth in bacteria
  Bacterial resistance: Ampicillin, 100 μg/mL
  Growth temperature: 37°C
  Growth strain: Top10
  Copy number: High Copy
Gene/Insert
  Gene/Insert name: LRRK2
  Species: H. sapiens (human)
  Mutation: aa1867_2161; F1908A, L1936R, V2048S, F2079G, I2131Q
  Entrez Gene: LRRK2 (a.k.a. AURA17, DARDARIN, PARK8, RIPK7, ROCO2)
  Promoter: polH
  Tag / fusion protein: HisTev (N terminal on insert); GST-Tev (N terminal on insert)
  Cloning method: Restriction Enzyme; 5′ cloning site BamHI (destroyed during cloning); 3′ cloning site HindIII (destroyed during cloning)
  Sequencing primers: 5′ DSP2466For:GAATTTCGTCGACAGATC; 3′ DSP2466Rev:AATAACCCGGATCAGCTT
Terms and licenses: Academic/Nonprofit Terms; Industry Terms
How to cite: LRRK2_1867_2161_F1908A_L1936R_V2048S_F2079G_I2131Q was a gift from Michael J Fox Foundation MJFF (Addgene plasmid # 40423 ; http://n2t.net/addgene:40423 ; RRID:Addgene_40423)
