[The description below was written by a language model from this plasmid's Addgene catalogue record and pLannotate feature annotations shown in this document.]
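Description:
LRRK2_1867_2161_F1908A_L1936R_V2048S_F2079G_I2131Q is a 9,085-nt baculovirus transfer plasmid built on the pEMB017 backbone (Emerald) for producing a mutated fragment of human LRRK2 in insect cells. In bacteria it is maintained through a high-copy ColE1/pUC-type origin and selected with ampicillin via the AmpR (β-lactamase) cassette. An f1 origin and a residual lacZα fragment are also annotated.

The expression cassette is driven by the AcMNPV polyhedrin (polH) promoter, a very late viral promoter that gives strong expression in infected insect cells. Downstream, the feature table shows a Schistosoma japonicum GST coding sequence followed by the LRRK2 fragment, which the record defines as residues 1867–2161 carrying five substitutions (F1908A, L1936R, V2048S, F2079G, I2131Q). The rationale for these mutations is not stated. The catalogue lists N-terminal HisTev and GST-Tev tags, implying TEV-cleavable affinity handles. The annotation, however, detects only GST upstream of the insert and places a short His-tag stretch just after the LRRK2 coding region, so the exact position of the His tag differs between the two sources. The BamHI and HindIII cloning sites were destroyed during construction.

The cassette is flanked by baculoviral sequences, lef2/ORF603 on one side and the ORF1629 recombination region on the other, which allow homologous recombination with baculovirus genomic DNA at the polyhedrin locus to generate recombinant virus. A divergent p6.9 late promoter drives E. coli β-glucuronidase (GUS), which can serve as a reporter for identifying recombinant virus. The design fits affinity purification of this LRRK2 fragment, a protein linked to Parkinson's disease (PARK8), though the record names no specific application.
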