Features (pLannotate 1.2.2; 15 found; start..end, strand, type, name):
    329..453     +  CDS            lef2: baculovirus late expression factor 2
    491..1096    +  CDS            ORF603: baculovirus ORF603 protein
   1167..2972    -  CDS            GUS: β-glucuronidase; uidA (or gusA) from E. coli
   2987..3302    -  promoter       p6.9 promoter: Autographa californica p6.9; baculovirus late basic protein promoter
   3317..3408    +  promoter       polyhedrin promoter: polh from Autographa californica; promoter for the baculovirus polyhedrin gene
   3469..4122    +  CDS            GST26_SCHJA: Experimental evidence at protein level: Swiss-Prot protein existence level 1. GST isoenzymes appear to play a central role in the parasite detoxification system. Other functions are also suspected including a role in increasing the solubility of haematin in the parasite gut. From Schistosoma japonicum (Blood fluke).
   4222..5106    +  CDS            LRRK2 (fragment): LRRK2_HUMAN - Also known as PARK8. Experimental evidence at protein level: Swiss-Prot protein existence level 1. Serine/threonine-protein kinase which phosphorylates a broad range of proteins involved in multiple processes such as neuronal plasticity, autophagy, and vesicle trafficking (PubMed:20949042, PubMed:22012985, PubMed:26824392, PubMed:29125462, PubMed:28720718, PubMed:29127255, PubMed:30398148, PubMed:29212815, PubMed:30635421, PubMed:21850687, PubMed:23395371, PubMed:17114044, PubMed:24687852, PubMed:26014385, PubMed:25201882). Is a key regulator of RAB GTPases by regulating the GTP/
   5135..5152    +  CDS            9xHis (fragment): 9xHis affinity tag
   5189..6546    +  misc_recomb    baculovirus recombination region (ORF1629): contains part of ORF1629
   6544..6621    -  CDS            P61 (fragment): P78_NPVAC - Experimental evidence at protein level: Swiss-Prot protein existence level 1. Plays a role in the transport of the nucleocapsids from the cytoplasm toward the host nucleus together with the host actin- polymerizing Arp2/3 complex. From Autographa californica nuclear polyhedrosis virus (AcMNPV).
   6809..7397    -  rep_origin     ori: high-copy-number ColE1/pMB1/pBR322/pUC origin of replication
   7568..8428    -  CDS            AmpR: β-lactamase; bla; confers resistance to ampicillin, carbenicillin, and related antibiotics
   8429..8533    -  promoter       AmpR promoter: bla
   8560..9015    +  rep_origin     f1 ori (sequence partly withheld): f1 bacteriophage origin of replication; arrow indicates direction of (+) strand synthesis
   9020..1       -  CDS            lacZα (fragment) (across the origin): LacZα fragment of β-galactosidase; lacZ fragment
>Addgene plasmid #40423 | LRRK2_1867_2161_F1908A_L1936R_V2048S_F2079G_I2131Q | depositor full sequence | sequence record 52100 | LRRK2_1867_2161_F1908A_L1936R_V2048S_F2079G_I2131Q sequence 9085 bps
GGAACGGCTCCGCCCACTATTAATGAAATTAAAAATTCCAATTTTAAAAAACGCAGCAAGAGAAACATTT
GTATGAAAGAATGCGTAGAAGGAAAGAAAAATGTCGTCGACATGCTGAACAACAAGATTAATATGCCTCC
GTGTATAAAAAAAATATTGAACGATTTGAAAGAAAACAATGTACCGCGCGGCGGTATGTACAGGAAGAGG
TTTATACTAAACTGTTACATTGCAAACGTGGTTTCGTGTGCCAAGTGTGAAAACCGATGTTTAATCAAGG
CTCTGACGCATTTCTACAACCACGACTCCAAGTGTGTGGGTGAAGTCATGCATCTTTTAATCAAATCCCA
AGATGTGTATAAACCACCAAACTGCCAAAAAATGAAAACTGTCGACAAGCTCTGTCCGTTTGCTGGCAAC
TGCAAGGGTCTCAATCCTATTTGTAATTATTGAATAATAAAACAATTATAAATGCTAAATTTGTTTTTTA
TTAACGATACAAACCAAACGCAACAAGAACATTTGTAGTATTATCTATAATTGAAAACGCGTAGTTATAA
TCGCTGAGGTAATATTTAAAATCATTTTCAAATGATTCACAGTTAATTTGCGACAATATAATTTTATTTT
CACATAAACTAGACGCCTTGTCGTCTTCTTCTTCGTATTCCTTCTCTTTTTCATTTTTCTCTTCATAAAA
ATTAACATAGTTATTATCGTATCCATATATGTATCTATCGTATAGAGTAAATTTTTTGTTGTCATAAATA
TATATGTCTTTTTTAATGGGGTGTATAGTACCGCTGCGCATAGTTTTTCTGTAATTTACAACAGTGCTAT
TTTCTGGTAGTTCTTCGGAGTGTGTTGCTTTAATTATTAAATTTATATAATCAATGAATTTGGGATCGTC
GGTTTTGTACAATATGTTGCCGGCATAGTACGCAGCTTCTTCTAGTTCAATTACACCATTTTTTAGCAGC
ACCGGATTAACATAACTTTCCAAAATGTTGTACGAACCGTTAAACAAAAACAGTTCACCTCCCTTTTCTA
TACTATTGTCTGCGAGCAGTTGTTTGTTGTTAAAAATAACAGCCATTGTAATGAGACGCACAAACTAATA
TCACAAACTGGAAATGTCTATCAATATATAGTTGCTGATCAGATCCTCATTGTTTGCCTCCCTGCTGCGG
TTTTTCACCGAAGTTCATGCCAGTCCAGCGTTTTTGCAGCAGAAAAGCCGCCGACTTCGGTTTGCGGTCG
CGAGTGAAGATCCCTTTCTTGTTACCGCCAACGCGCAATATGCCTTGCGAGGTCGCAAAATCGGCGAAAT
TCCATACCTGTTCACCGACGACGGCGCTGACGCGATCAAAGACGCGGTGATACATATCCAGCCATGCACA
CTGATACTCTTCACTCCACATGTCGGTGTACATTGAGTGCAGCCCGGCTAACGTATCCACGCCGTATTCG
GTGATGATAATCGGCTGATGCAGTTTCTCCTGCCAGGCCAGAAGTTCTTTTTCCAGTACCTTCTCTGCCG
TTTCCAAATCGCCGCTTTGGACATACCATCCGTAATAACGGTTCAGGCACAGCACATCAAAGAGATCGCT
GATGGTATCGGTGTGAGCGTCGCAGAACATTACATTGACGCAGGTGATCGGACGCGTCGGGTCGAGTTTA
CGCGTTGCTTCCGCCAGTGGCGCGAAATATTCCCGTGCACCTTGCGGACGGGTATCCGGTTCGTTGGCAA
TACTCCACATCACCACGCTTGGGTGGTTTTTGTCACGCGCTATCAGCTCTTTAATCGCCTGTAAGTGCGC
TTGCTGAGTTTCCCCGTTGACTGCCTCTTCGCTGTACAGTTCTTTCGGCTTGTTGCCCGCTTCGAAACCA
ATGCCTAAAGAGAGCGAAAAGCCGACAGCAGCAGTTTCATCAATCACCACGATGCCATGTTCATCTGCCC
AGTCGAGCATCTCTTCAGCGTAAGGGTAATGCGAGGTACGGTAGGAGTTGGCCCCAATCCAGTCCATTAA
TGCGTGGTCGTGCACCATCAGCACGTTATCGAATCCTTTGCCACGTAAGTCCGCATCTTCATGACGACCA
AAGCCAGTAAAGTAGAACGGTTTGTGGTTAATCAGGAACTGTTGGCCCTTCACTGCCACTGACCGGATGC
CGACGCGAAGCGGGTAGATATCACACTCTGTCTGGCTTTTGGCTGTGACGCACAGTTCATAGAGATAACC
TTCACCCGGTTGCCAGAGGTGCGGATTCACCACTTGCAAAGTCCCGCTAGTGCCTTGTCCAGTTGCAACC
ACCTGTTGATCCGCATCACGCAGTTCAACGCTGACATCACCATTGGCCACCACCTGCCAGTCAACAGACG
CGTGGTTACAGTCTTGCGCGACATGCGTCACCACGGTGATATCGTCCACCCAGGTGTTCGGCGTGGTGTA
GAGCATTACGCTGCGATGGATTCCGGCATAGTTAAAGAAATCATGGAAGTAAGACTGCTTTTTCTTGCCG
TTTTCGTCGGTAATCACCATTCCCGGCGGGATAGTCTGCCAGTTCAGTTCGTTGTTCACACAAACGGTGA
TACGTACACTTTTCCCGGCAATAACATACGGCGTGACATCGGCTTCAAATGGCGTATAGCCGCCCTGATG
CTCCATCACTTCCTGATTATTGACCCACACTTTGCCGTAATGAGTGACCGCATCGAAACGCAGCACGATA
CGCTGGCCTGCCCAACCTTTCGGTATAAAGACTTCGCGCTGATACCAGACGTTGCCCGCATAATTACGAA
TATCTGCATCGGCGAACTGATCGTTAAAACTGCCTGGCACAGCAATTGCCCGGCTTTCTTGTAACGCGCT
TTCCCACCAACGCTGATCAATTCCACAGTTTTCGCGATCCAGACTGAATGCCCACAGGCCGTCGAGTTTT
TTGATTTCACGGGTTGGGGTTTCTACAGGACGGACCATATTTATAGGTGTAATTTATGTAGCTGTAATTT
TTACCTTATTAATATTTTTTACGCTTTGCATTCGACGACTGAACTCCCAAATATATGTTTAACTCGTCTT
GGTCGTTTGAATTTTTGTTGCTGTGTTTCCTAATATTTTCCATCACCTTAAATATGTTATTGTAATCCTC
AATGTTGAACTTGCAATTGGACACGGCATAGTTTTCCATAGTCGTGTAAAACATGGTATTGGCTGCATTG
TAATACATCCGACTGAGCGGGTACGGATCTATGTGTTTGAGCAGCCTGTTCAAAAACTCTGCATCGTCGC
AAAACGGAATTTCGTCGACAGATCTGATCATGGAGATAATTAAAATGATAACCATCTCGCAAATAAATAA
GTATTTTACTGTTTTCGTAACAGTTTTGTAATAAAAAAACCTATAAATATAGGATCTATGCACCACCATC
ACCACCATCACCACGAGAACCTTTATTTCCAAGGATCAATGGCACCGATCCTGGGGTATTGGAAGATCAA
GGGCCTAGTGCAGCCCACTCGTCTGCTCCTGGAGTACCTAGAAGAGAAGTATGAGGAGCACCTTTATGAG
CGGGACGAGGGTGACAAGTGGCGCAATAAGAAATTCGAGCTAGGCTTGGAATTCCCCAATCTGCCTTATT
ACATCGATGGCGACGTTAAGTTGACTCAGTCCATGGCCATCATCCGCTACATCGCCGACAAGCACAATAT
GCTAGGCGGGTGCCCGAAGGAGCGAGCTGAGATCTCTATGTTGGAAGGGGCCGTGCTGGATATCCGCTAC
GGCGTGAGCCGCATTGCATACTCAAAGGATTTCGAGACCCTCAAGGTTGACTTCCTGTCAAAGCTGCCTG
AAATGCTAAAGATGTTCGAAGACCGTCTCTGTCATAAGACCTACCTGAACGGGGACCACGTGACACACCC
GGACTTTATGTTGTATGACGCTCTGGACGTCGTGCTTTATATGGACCCTATGTGCCTGGACGCTTTTCCC
AAACTAGTGTGTTTCAAGAAACGTATCGAAGCTATCCCTCAGATTGATAAGTACCTGAAGTCCTCAAAGT
ACATCGCCTGGCCCCTTCAAGGTTGGCAAGCCACATTTGGCGGTGGCGACCATCCTCCCAAGTCAGACCT
AGTGCCTAGGCACAACCAGACCAGCCTATATAAGAAAGCCGGGTCAGCTGCCGCTGTGCTGGAGGAGAAC
CTGTATTTCCAGGGCGGATCCAACATCATGCTCAACAACGATGAGCTCGAATTTGAACAAGCTCCAGAAT
TCCTGCTCGGCGACGGCTCTTTCGGCTCCGTATACCGTGCTGCTTATGAAGGCGAAGAAGTCGCCGTAAA
GATCGCTAACAAGCACACCTCGCTCCGTCTGCTCCGTCAGGAACTGGTCGTTCTGTGTCATCTGCACCAT
CCGAGCCTCATCTCCCTGCGTGCCGCTGGCATCCGTCCTCGTATGCTGGTGATGGAGCTGGCATCCAAGG
GCTCTCTCGACCGCCTGCTGCAGCAGGACAAGGCTTCTCTGACCCGTACTCTGCAGCATCGTATCGCTCT
GCATGTAGCTGACGGCCTGCGTTATCTTCATTCTGCAATGATCATTTATCGCGACCTGAAACCTCATAAT
GTACTGCTGTTTACTCTGTACCCGAACGCTGCCATCATCGCTAAGATTGCAGACTATGGTATTGCGCAGT
ACTGCTGCCGCATGGGCATTAAAACAAGCGAAGGTACGCCGGGTTTCCGTGCTCCAGAAGTGGCTCGTGG
CAACTCCATTTACAACCAGCAAGCTGACGTTTACTCGTTCGGTCTGCTCCTGTACGATATCCTGACTACC
GGCGGCCGTATCGTAGAAGGTCTGAAGGGCCCTAACGAATTCGACGAACTGGAAATCCAGGGCAAGCTGC
CAGACCCGGTTAAAGAATACGGTTGCGCTCCGTGGCCGATGGTAGAGAAGCTCATCAAACAGTGCCTTAA
AGAAAACCCTCAGGAACGTCCAACCTCTGCTCAAGTGTTCGACCAGCTTAACAGCGCTGAACTCGTCTGT
CTGACTCGCCGTATTCTCCTGCCTAAGAATGTTATCGTGGAATGTATGGTTGCTACTCACCATAACTGAT
GATAAGCTTTAGTAAGCACTCGAGCACCACCACCACCACCACTAACCTAGGTAGCTGAGCGCATGCAAGC
TGATCCGGGTTATTAGTACATTTATTAAGCGCTAGATTCTGTGCGTTGTTGATTTACAGACAATTGTTGT
ACGTATTTTAATAATTCATTAAATTTATAATCTTTAGGGTGGTATGTTAGAGCGAAAATCAAATGATTTT
CAGCGTCTTTATATCTGAATTTAAATATTAAATCCTCAATAGATTTGTAAAATAGGTTTCGATTAGTTTC
AAACAAGGGTTGTTTTTCCGAACCGATGGCTGGACTATCTAATGGATTTTCGCTCAACGCCACAAAACTT
GCCAAATCTTGTAGCAGCAATCTAGCTTTGTCGATATTCGTTTGTGTTTTGTTTTGTAATAAAGGTTCGA
CGTCGTTCAAAATATTATGCGCTTTTGTATTTCTTTCATCACTGTCGTTAGTGTACAATTGACTCGACGT
AAACACGTTAAATAGAGCTTGGACATATTTAACATCGGGCGTGTTAGCTTTATTAGGCCGATTATCGTCG
TCGTCCCAACCCTCGTCGTTAGAAGTTGCTTCCGAAGACGATTTTGCCATAGCCACACGACGCCTATTAA
TTGTGTCGGCTAACACGTCCGCGATCAAATTTGTAGTTGAGCTTTTTGGAATTATTTCTGATTGCGGGCG
TTTTTGGGCGGGTTTCAATCTAACTGTGCCCGATTTTAATTCAGACAACACGTTAGAAAGCGATGGTGCA
GGCGGTGGTAACATTTCAGACGGCAAATCTACTAATGGCGGCGGTGGTGGAGCTGATGATAAATCTACCA
TCGGTGGAGGCGCAGGCGGGGCTGGCGGCGGAGGCGGAGGCGGAGGTGGTGGCGGTGATGCAGACGGCGG
TTTAGGCTCAAATGTCTCTTTAGGCAACACAGTCGGCACCTCAACTATTGTACTGGTTTCGGGCGCCGTT
TTTGGTTTGACCGGTCTGAGACGAGTGCGATTTTTTTCGTTTCTAATAGCTTCCAACAATTGTTGTCTGT
CGTCTAAAGGTGCAGCGGGTTGAGGTTCCGTCGGCATTGGTGGAGCGGGCGGCAATTCAGACATCGATGG
TGGTGGTGGTGGTGGAGGCGCTGGAATGTTAGGCACGGGAGAAGGTGGTGGCGGCGGTGCCGCCGGTATA
ATTTGTTCTGGTTTAGTTTGTTCGCGCACGATTGTGGGCACCGGCGCAGGCGCCGCTGGCTGCACAACGG
AAGGTCGTCTGCTTCGAGGCAGCGCTTGGGGTGGTGGCAATTCAATATTATAATTGGAATACAAATCGTA
AAAATCTGCTATAAGCATTGTAATTTCGCTATCGTTTACCGTGCCGATATTTAACAACCGCTCAATGTAA
GCAATTGTATTGTAAAGAGATTGTCTCAAGCTCGGATCGATCCCGCACGCCGATAACAAGCCTTTTCATT
TTTACTACAGCATTGTAGTGGCGAGACACTTCGCTGTCGTCGAGGTTTAAACGCTTCCTCGCTCACTGAC
TCGCTGCGCTCGGTCGTTCGGCTGCGGCGAGCGGTATCAGCTCACTCAAAGGCGGTAATACGGTTATCCA
CAGAATCAGGGGATAACGCAGGAAAGAACATGTGAGCAAAAGGCCAGCAAAAGGCCAGGAACCGTAAAAA
GGCCGCGTTGCTGGCGTTTTTCCATAGGCTCCGCCCCCCTGACGAGCATCACAAAAATCGACGCTCAAGT
CAGAGGTGGCGAAACCCGACAGGACTATAAAGATACCAGGCGTTTCCCCCTGGAAGCTCCCTCGTGCGCT
CTCCTGTTCCGACCCTGCCGCTTACCGGATACCTGTCCGCCTTTCTCCCTTCGGGAAGCGTGGCGCTTTC
TCATAGCTCACGCTGTAGGTATCTCAGTTCGGTGTAGGTCGTTCGCTCCAAGCTGGGCTGTGTGCACGAA
CCCCCCGTTCAGCCCGACCGCTGCGCCTTATCCGGTAACTATCGTCTTGAGTCCAACCCGGTAAGACACG
ACTTATCGCCACTGGCAGCAGCCACTGGTAACAGGATTAGCAGAGCGAGGTATGTAGGCGGTGCTACAGA
GTTCTTGAAGTGGTGGCCTAACTACGGCTACACTAGAAGGACAGTATTTGGTATCTGCGCTCTGCTGAAG
CCAGTTACCTTCGGAAAAAGAGTTGGTAGCTCTTGATCCGGCAAACAAACCACCGCTGGTAGCGGTGGTT
TTTTTGTTTGCAAGCAGCAGATTACGCGCAGAAAAAAAGGATCTCAAGAAGATCCTTTGATCTTTTCTAC
GGGGTCTGACGCTCAGTGGAACGAAAACTCACGTTAAGGGATTTTGGTCATGAGATTATCAAAAAGGATC
TTCACCTAGATCCTTTTAAATTAAAAATGAAGTTTTAAATCAATCTAAAGTATATATGAGTAAACTTGGT
CTGACAGTTACCAATGCTTAATCAGTGAGGCACCTATCTCAGCGATCTGTCTATTTCGTTCATCCATAGT
TGCCTGACTCCCCGTCGTGTAGATAACTACGATACGGGAGGGCTTACCATCTGGCCCCAGTGCTGCAATG
ATACCGCGAGACCCACGCTCACCGGCTCCAGATTTATCAGCAATAAACCAGCCAGCCGGAAGGGCCGAGC
GCAGAAGTGGTCCTGCAACTTTATCCGCCTCCATCCAGTCTATTAATTGTTGCCGGGAAGCTAGAGTAAG
TAGTTCGCCAGTTAATAGTTTGCGCAACGTTGTTGCCATTGCTACAGGCATCGTGGTGTCACGCTCGTCG
TTTGGTATGGCTTCATTCAGCTCCGGTTCCCAACGATCAAGGCGAGTTACATGATCCCCCATGTTGTGCA
AAAAAGCGGTTAGCTCCTTCGGTCCTCCGATCGTTGTCAGAAGTAAGTTGGCCGCAGTGTTATCACTCAT
GGTTATGGCAGCACTGCATAATTCTCTTACTGTCATGCCATCCGTAAGATGCTTTTCTGTGACTGGTGAG
TACTCAACCAAGTCATTCTGAGAATAGTGTATGCGGCGACCGAGTTGCTCTTGCCCGGCGTCAATACGGG
ATAATACCGCGCCACATAGCAGAACTTTAAAAGTGCTCATCATTGGAAAACGTTCTTCGGGGCGAAAACT
CTCAAGGATCTTACCGCTGTTGAGATCCAGTTCGATGTAACCCACTCGTGCACCCAACTGATCTTCAGCA
TCTTTTACTTTCACCAGCGTTTCTGGGTGAGCAAAAACAGGAAGGCAAAATGCCGCAAAAAAGGGAATAA
GGGCGACACGGAAATGTTGAATACTCATACTCTTCCTTTTTCAATATTATTGAAGCATTTATCAGGGTTA
TTGTCTCATGAGCGGATACATATTTGAATGTATTTAGAAAAATAAACAAATAGGGGTTCCGCGCACATTT
CCCCGAAAAGTGCCACCTG
[124 nt withheld, positions 8560-8683]
C
[91 nt withheld, positions 8685-8775]
A
[49 nt withheld, positions 8777-8825]
CCTTTGACGTTGGAGTCCACGTTCTTT
[37 nt withheld, positions 8853-8889]
ACCCTATCTCGGTCTATTCTTTTGATTTATAAGGGATTTTGCCGATTTCGGCCTATTGGTTAAAAAATGA
GCTGATTTAACAAAAATTTAACGCGAATTTTAACAAAATATTAACGTTTACAATTTCCCATTCGCCATTC
AGGCTGCGCAACTGTTGGGAAGGGCGATCGGTGCGGGCCTCTTCGCTATTACGCCA
