>Addgene plasmid #40423 | LRRK2_1867_2161_F1908A_L1936R_V2048S_F2079G_I2131Q | addgene partial sequence | sequence record 53164 | DSP2466Rev 5'-AATAACCCGGATCAGCTT-3'
TGGTGGTGGTGGTGCTCGAGGTGCTTACTAAAGCTTATCATCAGTTATGGTGAGTAGCAACCATACATTC
CACGATAACATTCTTAGGCAGGAGAATACGGCGAGTCAGACAGACGAGTTCAGCGCTGTTAAGCTGGTCG
AACACTTGAGCAGAGGTTGGACGTTCCTGAGGGTTTTCTTTAAGGCACTGTTTGATGAGCTTCTCTACCA
TCGGCCACGGAGCGCAACCGTATTCTTTAACCGGGTCTGGCAGCTTGCCCTGGATTTCCAGTTCGTCGAA
TTCGTTAGGGCCCTTCAGACCTTCTACGATACGGCCGCCGGTAGTCAGGATATCGTACAGGAGCAGACCG
AACGAGTAAACGTCAGCTTGCTGGTTGTAAATGGAGTTGCCACGAGCCACTTCTGGAGCACGGAAACCCG
GCGTACCTTCGCTTGTTTTAATGCCCATGCGGCAGCAGTACTGCGCAATACCATAGTCTGCAATCTTAGC
GATGATGGCAGCGTTCGGGTACAGAGTAAACAGCAGTACATTATGAGGTTTCAGGTCGCGATAAATGATC
ATTGCAGAATGAAGATAACGCAGGCCGTCAGCTACATGCAGAGCGATACGATGCTGCAGAGTACGGGTCA
GAGAAGCCTTGTCCTGCTGCAGCAGGCGGTCGAGAGAGCCCTTGGATGCCAGCTCCATCACCAGCATACG
AGGACGGATGCCAGCGGCACGCAGGGAGATGAGGCTCGGATGGTGCAGATGACACAGAACGACCAGTTCC
TGACGGAGCAGACGGAGCGAGGTGTGCTTGTTAGCGATCTTTACGGCGACTTCTTCGCCTTCATAAGCAG
CACGGTATACGGAGCCGAAAGAGCCGTCGCCGAGCAGGAATTCTGGAGCTTGTTCAAATTCGAGCTCATC
GTTGTTGAGCATGATGTTGGATCCGC
