>Addgene plasmid #40423 | LRRK2_1867_2161_F1908A_L1936R_V2048S_F2079G_I2131Q | addgene partial sequence | sequence record 53165 | DSP2466For 5'-GAATTTCGTCGACAGATC-3'
TTTCGTAACAGTTTTGTAATAAAAAAACCTATAAATATAGGATCTATGCACCACCATCACCACCATCACC
ACGAGAACCTTTATTTCCAAGGATCAATGGCACCGATCCTGGGGTATTGGAAGATCAAGGGCCTAGTGCA
GCCCACTCGTCTGCTCCTGGAGTACCTAGAAGAGAAGTATGAGGAGCACCTTTATGAGCGGGACGAGGGT
GACAAGTGGCGCAATAAGAAATTCGAGCTAGGCTTGGAATTCCCCAATCTGCCTTATTACATCGATGGCG
ACGTTAAGTTGACTCAGTCCATGGCCATCATCCGCTACATCGCCGACAAGCACAATATGCTAGGCGGGTG
CCCGAAGGAGCGAGCTGAGATCTCTATGTTGGAAGGGGCCGTGCTGGATATCCGCTACGGCGTGAGCCGC
ATTGCATACTCAAAGGATTTCGAGACCCTCAAGGTTGACTTCCTGTCAAAGCTGCCTGAAATGCTAAAGA
TGTTCGAAGACCGTCTCTGTCATAAGACCTACCTGAACGGGGACCACGTGACACACCCGGACTTTATGTT
GTATGACGCTCTGGACGTCGTGCTTTATATGGACCCTATGTGCCTGGACGCTTTTCCCAAACTAGTGTGT
TTCAAGAAACGTATCGAAGCTATCCCTCAGATTGATAAGTACCTGAAGTCCTCAAAGTACATCGCCTGGC
CCCTTCAAGGT
